Addgene plasmid #140002: pCMV-T7-ABEmax(7.10)-SpG-P2A-EGFP (RTW4562)
Purpose: CMV and T7 promoter expression plasmid for human codon optimized ABEmax(7.10) A-to-G base editor with SpG(D10A/D1135L/S1136W/G1218K/E1219Q/R1335Q/T1337R) and P2A-EGFP
Depositing lab: Benjamin Kleinstiver. Depositing organization: Massachusetts General Hospital. Publication: Unconstrained genome targeting with near-PAMless engineered CRISPR-Cas9 variants. Walton RT, Christie KA, Whittaker MN, Kleinstiver BP. Science. 2020 Apr 17;368(6488):290-296. doi: 10.1126/science.aba8853. Epub 2020 Mar 26. PubMed 32217751.
Backbone
  Vector backbone: pCMV_ABEmax_P2A_GFP
  Backbone manufacturer: David Liu (Addgene Plasmid 112101)
  Vector type: Mammalian Expression, CRISPR ; in vitro transcription; T7 promoter
Growth in bacteria
  Bacterial resistance: Ampicillin, 100 μg/mL
  Growth temperature: 37°C
  Growth strain: DH5alpha
  Copy number: High Copy
Gene/Insert
  Gene/Insert name: human codon optimized ABEmax(7.10) SpCas9 variant named SpG with P2A-EGFP (alt name: RTW4562)
  Species: Synthetic
  Mutation: nSpCas9=D10A; SpG=D1135L/S1136W/G1218K/E1219Q/R1335Q/T1337R
  Promoter: CMV and T7
  Tag / fusion protein: P2A-EGFP (C terminal on insert)
  Cloning method: Gibson Cloning
  Sequencing primers: 5′ oBK6928-CCAAGTCTCCACCCCATTGACG; 3′ oBK219-GGGAGTGGCACCTTCCAGGGTC
Terms and licenses: Academic/Nonprofit Terms; Industry Terms: Not Available to Industry
Depositor comments: The depositing laboratory has released the equivalent ABE8e versions of this enzyme, which they have found to show much higher editing efficiency. See https://www.addgene.org/browse/article/28228617/ for the plasmids.
How to cite: pCMV-T7-ABEmax(7.10)-SpG-P2A-EGFP (RTW4562) was a gift from Benjamin Kleinstiver (Addgene plasmid # 140002 ; http://n2t.net/addgene:140002 ; RRID:Addgene_140002)
