[The description below was written by a language model from this plasmid's Addgene catalogue record and pLannotate feature annotations shown in this document.]
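Description:
pCMV-T7-ABEmax(7.10)-SpG-P2A-EGFP (RTW4562) is a 9.6 kb mammalian expression plasmid for an adenine (A-to-G) base editor built on the SpG variant of Streptococcus pyogenes Cas9. It derives from the pCMV_ABEmax_P2A_GFP backbone and was assembled by Gibson cloning. In E. coli it is maintained at high copy from a ColE1/pUC-type origin and selected with ampicillin through the β-lactamase gene. Short remnants of lac regulatory elements, an SV40 promoter fragment, an MCS fragment and a bom fragment are backbone leftovers with no apparent role in the payload.

The expression cassette is driven by the CMV immediate-early enhancer and promoter for transient expression in mammalian cells. A T7 promoter placed just downstream allows the same open reading frame to be transcribed in vitro into mRNA. The human codon-optimized, synthetic coding sequence begins with two tandem copies of E. coli-derived TadA deaminase, consistent with the ABEmax(7.10) architecture. These are fused to a Cas9 nickase carrying D10A; the annotation tool splits Cas9 into adjacent N- and C-terminal segments, but they form one continuous gene. The SpG substitutions (D1135L/S1136W/G1218K/E1219Q/R1335Q/T1337R) alter PAM recognition, in line with the associated work on broadening the targeting range of Cas9. A C-terminal P2A peptide followed by EGFP yields a separate fluorescent protein from the same transcript, so that expressing cells can be identified or sorted. The cassette ends with a bGH polyadenylation signal.

No guide RNA cassette is annotated, so a guide would need to be supplied separately. The depositor notes that equivalent ABE8e versions released later show much higher editing efficiency.
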