Features (pLannotate 1.2.2; 19 found; start..end, strand, type, name):
    126..505     +  enhancer       CMV enhancer: human cytomegalovirus immediate early enhancer
    506..709     +  promoter       CMV promoter: human cytomegalovirus (CMV) immediate early promoter
    751..769     +  promoter       T7 promoter: promoter for bacteriophage T7 RNA polymerase
    840..1316    +  CDS            tadA: TADA_ECOLI - Also known as yfhC. Experimental evidence at protein level: Swiss-Prot protein existence level 1. Catalyzes the deamination of adenosine to inosine at the wobble position 34 of tRNA(Arg2). Essential for cell viability. From Escherichia coli (strain K12).
   1437..1928    +  CDS            tadA: TADA_ECOLI - Also known as yfhC. Experimental evidence at protein level: Swiss-Prot protein existence level 1. Catalyzes the deamination of adenosine to inosine at the wobble position 34 of tRNA(Arg2). Essential for cell viability. From Escherichia coli (strain K12).
   2028..3629    +  CDS            dCas9(N): N-terminal portion of catalytically inactive Streptococcus pyogenes dCas9 carrying the D10A mutation (Zetsche et al., 2015)
   3630..6124    +  CDS            Cas9(C) (fragment): C-terminal portion of Streptococcus pyogenes Cas9 (Zetsche et al., 2015)
   6258..6974    +  CDS            EGFP: EGFP is a basic (constitutively fluorescent) green fluorescent protein published in 1996, derived from Aequorea victoria. It is reported to be a rapidly-maturing weak dimer with moderate acid sensitivity.
   7062..7286    +  polyA_signal   bGH poly(A) signal: bovine growth hormone polyadenylation signal
   7290..7311    +  promoter       SV40 promoter (fragment): SV40 enhancer and early promoter
   7316..7332    +  misc_feature   MCS (fragment): pBluescript multiple cloning site
   7381..7397    -  protein_bind   lac operator: The lac repressor binds to the lac operator to inhibit transcription in E. coli. This inhibition can be relieved by adding lactose or isopropyl-β-D-thiogalactopyranoside (IPTG). lac repressor encoded by lacI
   7405..7435    -  promoter       lac promoter: promoter for the E. coli lac operon
   7450..7471    -  protein_bind   CAP binding site: CAP binding activates transcription in the presence of cAMP. E. coli catabolite activator protein
   7484..7576    -  CDS            lacI (fragment): lac repressor; lacI; The lac repressor binds to the lac operator to inhibit transcription in E. coli. This inhibition can be relieved by adding lactose or isopropyl-β-D-thiogalactopyranoside (IPTG).
   7759..8347    -  rep_origin     ori: high-copy-number ColE1/pMB1/pBR322/pUC origin of replication
   8518..9378    -  CDS            AmpR: β-lactamase; bla; confers resistance to ampicillin, carbenicillin, and related antibiotics
   9379..9483    -  promoter       AmpR promoter: bla
   9554..9598    -  misc_feature   bom (fragment): basis of mobility region from pBR322
>Addgene plasmid #140002 | pCMV-T7-ABEmax(7.10)-SpG-P2A-EGFP (RTW4562) | addgene full sequence | sequence record 275516 | Addgene NGS Result
TGAGTAGTGCGCGAGCAAAATTTAAGCTACAACAAGGCAAGGCTTGACCGACAATTGCATGAAGAATCTG
CTTAGGGTTAGGCGTTTTGCGCTGCTTCGCGATGTACGGGCCAGATATACGCGTTGACATTGATTATTGA
CTAGTTATTAATAGTAATCAATTACGGGGTCATTAGTTCATAGCCCATATATGGAGTTCCGCGTTACATA
ACTTACGGTAAATGGCCCGCCTGGCTGACCGCCCAACGACCCCCGCCCATTGACGTCAATAATGACGTAT
GTTCCCATAGTAACGCCAATAGGGACTTTCCATTGACGTCAATGGGTGGAGTATTTACGGTAAACTGCCC
ACTTGGCAGTACATCAAGTGTATCATATGCCAAGTACGCCCCCTATTGACGTCAATGACGGTAAATGGCC
CGCCTGGCATTATGCCCAGTACATGACCTTATGGGACTTTCCTACTTGGCAGTACATCTACGTATTAGTC
ATCGCTATTACCATGGTGATGCGGTTTTGGCAGTACATCAATGGGCGTGGATAGCGGTTTGACTCACGGG
GATTTCCAAGTCTCCACCCCATTGACGTCAATGGGAGTTTGTTTTGGCACCAAAATCAACGGGACTTTCC
AAAATGTCGTAACAACTCCGCCCCATTGACGCAAATGGGCGGTAGGCGTGTACGGTGGGAGGTCTATATA
AGCAGAGCTGGTTTAGTGAACCGTCAGATCCGCTAGAGATCCGCGGCCGCTAATACGACTCACTATAGGG
AGAGCCGCCACCATGAAACGGACAGCCGACGGAAGCGAGTTCGAGTCACCAAAGAAGAAGCGGAAAGTCT
CTGAAGTCGAGTTTAGCCACGAGTATTGGATGAGGCACGCACTGACCCTGGCAAAGCGAGCATGGGATGA
AAGAGAAGTCCCCGTGGGCGCCGTGCTGGTGCACAACAATAGAGTGATCGGAGAGGGATGGAACAGGCCA
ATCGGCCGCCACGACCCTACCGCACACGCAGAGATCATGGCACTGAGGCAGGGAGGCCTGGTCATGCAGA
ATTACCGCCTGATCGATGCCACCCTGTATGTGACACTGGAGCCATGCGTGATGTGCGCAGGAGCAATGAT
CCACAGCAGGATCGGAAGAGTGGTGTTCGGAGCACGGGACGCCAAGACCGGCGCAGCAGGCTCCCTGATG
GATGTGCTGCACCACCCCGGCATGAACCACCGGGTGGAGATCACAGAGGGAATCCTGGCAGACGAGTGCG
CCGCCCTGCTGAGCGATTTCTTTAGAATGCGGAGACAGGAGATCAAGGCCCAGAAGAAGGCACAGAGCTC
CACCGACTCTGGAGGATCTAGCGGAGGATCCTCTGGAAGCGAGACACCAGGCACAAGCGAGTCCGCCACA
CCAGAGAGCTCCGGCGGCTCCTCCGGAGGATCCTCTGAGGTGGAGTTTTCCCACGAGTACTGGATGAGAC
ATGCCCTGACCCTGGCCAAGAGGGCACGCGATGAGAGGGAGGTGCCTGTGGGAGCCGTGCTGGTGCTGAA
CAATAGAGTGATCGGCGAGGGCTGGAACAGAGCCATCGGCCTGCACGACCCAACAGCCCATGCCGAAATT
ATGGCCCTGAGACAGGGCGGCCTGGTCATGCAGAACTACAGACTGATTGACGCCACCCTGTACGTGACAT
TCGAGCCTTGCGTGATGTGCGCCGGCGCCATGATCCACTCTAGGATCGGCCGCGTGGTGTTTGGCGTGAG
GAACGCAAAAACCGGCGCCGCAGGCTCCCTGATGGACGTGCTGCACTACCCCGGCATGAATCACCGCGTC
GAAATTACCGAGGGAATCCTGGCAGATGAATGTGCCGCCCTGCTGTGCTATTTCTTTCGGATGCCTAGAC
AGGTGTTCAATGCTCAGAAGAAGGCCCAGAGCTCCACCGACTCCGGAGGATCTAGCGGAGGCTCCTCTGG
CTCTGAGACACCTGGCACAAGCGAGAGCGCAACACCTGAAAGCAGCGGGGGCAGCAGCGGGGGGTCAGAC
AAGAAGTACAGCATCGGCCTGGCCATCGGCACCAACTCTGTGGGCTGGGCCGTGATCACCGACGAGTACA
AGGTGCCCAGCAAGAAATTCAAGGTGCTGGGCAACACCGACCGGCACAGCATCAAGAAGAACCTGATCGG
AGCCCTGCTGTTCGACAGCGGCGAAACAGCCGAGGCCACCCGGCTGAAGAGAACCGCCAGAAGAAGATAC
ACCAGACGGAAGAACCGGATCTGCTATCTGCAAGAGATCTTCAGCAACGAGATGGCCAAGGTGGACGACA
GCTTCTTCCACAGACTGGAAGAGTCCTTCCTGGTGGAAGAGGATAAGAAGCACGAGCGGCACCCCATCTT
CGGCAACATCGTGGACGAGGTGGCCTACCACGAGAAGTACCCCACCATCTACCACCTGAGAAAGAAACTG
GTGGACAGCACCGACAAGGCCGACCTGCGGCTGATCTATCTGGCCCTGGCCCACATGATCAAGTTCCGGG
GCCACTTCCTGATCGAGGGCGACCTGAACCCCGACAACAGCGACGTGGACAAGCTGTTCATCCAGCTGGT
GCAGACCTACAACCAGCTGTTCGAGGAAAACCCCATCAACGCCAGCGGCGTGGACGCCAAGGCCATCCTG
TCTGCCAGACTGAGCAAGAGCAGACGGCTGGAAAATCTGATCGCCCAGCTGCCCGGCGAGAAGAAGAATG
GCCTGTTCGGAAACCTGATTGCCCTGAGCCTGGGCCTGACCCCCAACTTCAAGAGCAACTTCGACCTGGC
CGAGGATGCCAAACTGCAGCTGAGCAAGGACACCTACGACGACGACCTGGACAACCTGCTGGCCCAGATC
GGCGACCAGTACGCCGACCTGTTTCTGGCCGCCAAGAACCTGTCCGACGCCATCCTGCTGAGCGACATCC
TGAGAGTGAACACCGAGATCACCAAGGCCCCCCTGAGCGCCTCTATGATCAAGAGATACGACGAGCACCA
CCAGGACCTGACCCTGCTGAAAGCTCTCGTGCGGCAGCAGCTGCCTGAGAAGTACAAAGAGATTTTCTTC
GACCAGAGCAAGAACGGCTACGCCGGCTACATTGACGGCGGAGCCAGCCAGGAAGAGTTCTACAAGTTCA
TCAAGCCCATCCTGGAAAAGATGGACGGCACCGAGGAACTGCTCGTGAAGCTGAACAGAGAGGACCTGCT
GCGGAAGCAGCGGACCTTCGACAACGGCAGCATCCCCCACCAGATCCACCTGGGAGAGCTGCACGCCATT
CTGCGGCGGCAGGAAGATTTTTACCCATTCCTGAAGGACAACCGGGAAAAGATCGAGAAGATCCTGACCT
TCCGCATCCCCTACTACGTGGGCCCTCTGGCCAGGGGAAACAGCAGATTCGCCTGGATGACCAGAAAGAG
CGAGGAAACCATCACCCCCTGGAACTTCGAGGAAGTGGTGGACAAGGGCGCTTCCGCCCAGAGCTTCATC
GAGCGGATGACCAACTTCGATAAGAACCTGCCCAACGAGAAGGTGCTGCCCAAGCACAGCCTGCTGTACG
AGTACTTCACCGTGTATAACGAGCTGACCAAAGTGAAATACGTGACCGAGGGAATGAGAAAGCCCGCCTT
CCTGAGCGGCGAGCAGAAAAAGGCCATCGTGGACCTGCTGTTCAAGACCAACCGGAAAGTGACCGTGAAG
CAGCTGAAAGAGGACTACTTCAAGAAAATCGAGTGCTTCGACTCCGTGGAAATCTCCGGCGTGGAAGATC
GGTTCAACGCCTCCCTGGGCACATACCACGATCTGCTGAAAATTATCAAGGACAAGGACTTCCTGGACAA
TGAGGAAAACGAGGACATTCTGGAAGATATCGTGCTGACCCTGACACTGTTTGAGGACAGAGAGATGATC
GAGGAACGGCTGAAAACCTATGCCCACCTGTTCGACGACAAAGTGATGAAGCAGCTGAAGCGGCGGAGAT
ACACCGGCTGGGGCAGGCTGAGCCGGAAGCTGATCAACGGCATCCGGGACAAGCAGTCCGGCAAGACAAT
CCTGGATTTCCTGAAGTCCGACGGCTTCGCCAACAGAAACTTCATGCAGCTGATCCACGACGACAGCCTG
ACCTTTAAAGAGGACATCCAGAAAGCCCAGGTGTCCGGCCAGGGCGATAGCCTGCACGAGCACATTGCCA
ATCTGGCCGGCAGCCCCGCCATTAAGAAGGGCATCCTGCAGACAGTGAAGGTGGTGGACGAGCTCGTGAA
AGTGATGGGCCGGCACAAGCCCGAGAACATCGTGATCGAAATGGCCAGAGAGAACCAGACCACCCAGAAG
GGACAGAAGAACAGCCGCGAGAGAATGAAGCGGATCGAAGAGGGCATCAAAGAGCTGGGCAGCCAGATCC
TGAAAGAACACCCCGTGGAAAACACCCAGCTGCAGAACGAGAAGCTGTACCTGTACTACCTGCAGAATGG
GCGGGATATGTACGTGGACCAGGAACTGGACATCAACCGGCTGTCCGACTACGATGTGGACCATATCGTG
CCTCAGAGCTTTCTGAAGGACGACTCCATCGACAACAAGGTGCTGACCAGAAGCGACAAGAACCGGGGCA
AGAGCGACAACGTGCCCTCCGAAGAGGTCGTGAAGAAGATGAAGAACTACTGGCGGCAGCTGCTGAACGC
CAAGCTGATTACCCAGAGAAAGTTCGACAATCTGACCAAGGCCGAGAGAGGCGGCCTGAGCGAACTGGAT
AAGGCCGGCTTCATCAAGAGACAGCTGGTGGAAACCCGGCAGATCACAAAGCACGTGGCACAGATCCTGG
ACTCCCGGATGAACACTAAGTACGACGAGAATGACAAGCTGATCCGGGAAGTGAAAGTGATCACCCTGAA
GTCCAAGCTGGTGTCCGATTTCCGGAAGGATTTCCAGTTTTACAAAGTGCGCGAGATCAACAACTACCAC
CACGCCCACGACGCCTACCTGAACGCCGTCGTGGGAACCGCCCTGATCAAAAAGTACCCTAAGCTGGAAA
GCGAGTTCGTGTACGGCGACTACAAGGTGTACGACGTGCGGAAGATGATCGCCAAGAGCGAGCAGGAAAT
CGGCAAGGCTACCGCCAAGTACTTCTTCTACAGCAACATCATGAACTTTTTCAAGACCGAGATTACCCTG
GCCAACGGCGAGATCCGGAAGCGGCCTCTGATCGAGACAAACGGCGAAACCGGGGAGATCGTGTGGGATA
AGGGCCGGGATTTTGCCACCGTGCGGAAAGTGCTGAGCATGCCCCAAGTGAATATCGTGAAAAAGACCGA
GGTGCAGACAGGCGGCTTCAGCAAAGAGTCTATCCTGCCCAAGAGGAACAGCGATAAGCTGATCGCCAGA
AAGAAGGACTGGGACCCTAAGAAGTACGGCGGCTTCCTGTGGCCCACCGTGGCCTATTCTGTGCTGGTGG
TGGCCAAAGTGGAAAAGGGCAAGTCCAAGAAACTGAAGAGTGTGAAAGAGCTGCTGGGGATCACCATCAT
GGAAAGAAGCAGCTTCGAGAAGAATCCCATCGACTTTCTGGAAGCCAAGGGCTACAAAGAAGTGAAAAAG
GACCTGATCATCAAGCTGCCTAAGTACTCCCTGTTCGAGCTGGAAAACGGCCGGAAGAGAATGCTGGCCT
CTGCCAAGCAGCTGCAGAAGGGAAACGAACTGGCCCTGCCCTCCAAATATGTGAACTTCCTGTACCTGGC
CAGCCACTATGAGAAGCTGAAGGGCTCCCCCGAGGATAATGAGCAGAAACAGCTGTTTGTGGAACAGCAC
AAGCACTACCTGGACGAGATCATCGAGCAGATCAGCGAGTTCTCCAAGAGAGTGATCCTGGCCGACGCTA
ATCTGGACAAAGTGCTGTCCGCCTACAACAAGCACCGGGATAAGCCCATCAGAGAGCAGGCCGAGAATAT
CATCCACCTGTTTACCCTGACCAATCTGGGAGCCCCTGCCGCCTTCAAGTACTTTGACACCACCATCGAC
CGGAAGCAGTACAGAAGCACCAAAGAGGTGCTGGACGCCACCCTGATCCACCAGAGCATCACCGGCCTGT
ACGAGACACGGATCGACCTGTCTCAGCTGGGAGGTGACTCTGGCGGCTCAAAAAGAACCGCCGACGGCAG
CGAATTCGAGCCCAAGAAGAAGAGGAAAGTCGGAAGCGGAGCTACTAACTTCAGCCTGCTGAAGCAGGCT
GGAGACGTGGAGGAGAACCCTGGACCTATGGTGAGCAAGGGCGAGGAGCTGTTCACCGGGGTGGTGCCCA
TCCTGGTCGAGCTGGACGGCGACGTAAACGGCCACAAGTTCAGCGTGTCCGGCGAGGGCGAGGGCGATGC
CACCTACGGCAAGCTGACCCTGAAGTTCATCTGCACCACCGGCAAGCTGCCCGTGCCCTGGCCCACCCTC
GTGACCACCCTGACCTATGGAGTGCAGTGCTTCAGCCGCTACCCCGACCACATGAAGCAGCACGACTTCT
TCAAGTCCGCCATGCCCGAAGGCTACGTCCAGGAGCGCACCATCTTCTTCAAGGACGACGGCAACTACAA
GACCCGCGCCGAGGTGAAGTTCGAGGGCGACACCCTGGTGAACCGCATCGAGCTGAAGGGCATCGACTTC
AAGGAGGACGGCAACATCCTGGGGCACAAGCTGGAGTACAACTACAACAGCCACAACGTCTATATCATGG
CCGACAAGCAGAAGAACGGCATCAAGGTGAACTTCAAGATCCGCCACAACATCGAGGACGGCAGCGTGCA
GCTCGCCGACCACTACCAGCAGAACACCCCCATCGGCGACGGCCCCGTGCTGCTGCCCGACAACCACTAC
CTGAGCACCCAGTCCGCCCTGAGCAAAGACCCCAACGAGAAGCGCGATCACATGGTCCTGCTGGAGTTCG
TGACCGCCGCCGGGATCACTCTCGGCATGGACGAGCTGTACAAGTCTGGTGGTTCTCCCAAGAAGAAGAG
GAAAGTCTAACCGGTCATCATCACCATCACCATTGAGTTTAAACCCGCTGATCAGCCTCGACTGTGCCTT
CTAGTTGCCAGCCATCTGTTGTTTGCCCCTCCCCCGTGCCTTCCTTGACCCTGGAAGGTGCCACTCCCAC
TGTCCTTTCCTAATAAAATGAGGAAATTGCATCGCATTGTCTGAGTAGGTGTCATTCTATTCTGGGGGGT
GGGGTGGGGCAGGACAGCAAGGGGGAGGATTGGGAAGACAATAGCAGGCATGCTGGGGATGCGGTGGGCT
CTATGGCTTCTGAGGCGGAAAGAACCAGCTGGGGCTCGATACCGTCGACCTCTAGCTAGAGCTTGGCGTA
ATCATGGTCATAGCTGTTTCCTGTGTGAAATTGTTATCCGCTCACAATTCCACACAACATACGAGCCGGA
AGCATAAAGTGTAAAGCCTAGGGTGCCTAATGAGTGAGCTAACTCACATTAATTGCGTTGCGCTCACTGC
CCGCTTTCCAGTCGGGAAACCTGTCGTGCCAGCTGCATTAATGAATCGGCCAACGCGCGGGGAGAGGCGG
TTTGCGTATTGGGCGCTCTTCCGCTTCCTCGCTCACTGACTCGCTGCGCTCGGTCGTTCGGCTGCGGCGA
GCGGTATCAGCTCACTCAAAGGCGGTAATACGGTTATCCACAGAATCAGGGGATAACGCAGGAAAGAACA
TGTGAGCAAAAGGCCAGCAAAAGGCCAGGAACCGTAAAAAGGCCGCGTTGCTGGCGTTTTTCCATAGGCT
CCGCCCCCCTGACGAGCATCACAAAAATCGACGCTCAAGTCAGAGGTGGCGAAACCCGACAGGACTATAA
AGATACCAGGCGTTTCCCCCTGGAAGCTCCCTCGTGCGCTCTCCTGTTCCGACCCTGCCGCTTACCGGAT
ACCTGTCCGCCTTTCTCCCTTCGGGAAGCGTGGCGCTTTCTCATAGCTCACGCTGTAGGTATCTCAGTTC
GGTGTAGGTCGTTCGCTCCAAGCTGGGCTGTGTGCACGAACCCCCCGTTCAGCCCGACCGCTGCGCCTTA
TCCGGTAACTATCGTCTTGAGTCCAACCCGGTAAGACACGACTTATCGCCACTGGCAGCAGCCACTGGTA
ACAGGATTAGCAGAGCGAGGTATGTAGGCGGTGCTACAGAGTTCTTGAAGTGGTGGCCTAACTACGGCTA
CACTAGAAGAACAGTATTTGGTATCTGCGCTCTGCTGAAGCCAGTTACCTTCGGAAAAAGAGTTGGTAGC
TCTTGATCCGGCAAACAAACCACCGCTGGTAGCGGTGGTTTTTTTGTTTGCAAGCAGCAGATTACGCGCA
GAAAAAAAGGATCTCAAGAAGATCCTTTGATCTTTTCTACGGGGTCTGACACTCAGTGGAACGAAAACTC
ACGTTAAGGGATTTTGGTCATGAGATTATCAAAAAGGATCTTCACCTAGATCCTTTTAAATTAAAAATGA
AGTTTTAAATCAATCTAAAGTATATATGAGTAAACTTGGTCTGACAGTTACCAATGCTTAATCAGTGAGG
CACCTATCTCAGCGATCTGTCTATTTCGTTCATCCATAGTTGCCTGACTCCCCGTCGTGTAGATAACTAC
GATACGGGAGGGCTTACCATCTGGCCCCAGTGCTGCAATGATACCGCGAGACCCACGCTCACCGGCTCCA
GATTTATCAGCAATAAACCAGCCAGCCGGAAGGGCCGAGCGCAGAAGTGGTCCTGCAACTTTATCCGCCT
CCATCCAGTCTATTAATTGTTGCCGGGAAGCTAGAGTAAGTAGTTCGCCAGTTAATAGTTTGCGCAACGT
TGTTGCCATTGCTACAGGCATCGTGGTGTCACGCTCGTCGTTTGGTATGGCTTCATTCAGCTCCGGTTCC
CAACGATCAAGGCGAGTTACATGATCCCCCATGTTGTGCAAAAAAGCGGTTAGCTCCTTCGGTCCTCCGA
TCGTTGTCAGAAGTAAGTTGGCCGCAGTGTTATCACTCATGGTTATGGCAGCACTGCATAATTCTCTTAC
TGTCATGCCATCCGTAAGATGCTTTTCTGTGACTGGTGAGTACTCAACCAAGTCATTCTGAGAATAGTGT
ATGCGGCGACCGAGTTGCTCTTGCCCGGCGTCAATACGGGATAATACCGCGCCACATAGCAGAACTTTAA
AAGTGCTCATCATTGGAAAACGTTCTTCGGGGCGAAAACTCTCAAGGATCTTACCGCTGTTGAGATCCAG
TTCGATGTAACCCACTCGTGCACCCAACTGATCTTCAGCATCTTTTACTTTCACCAGCGTTTCTGGGTGA
GCAAAAACAGGAAGGCAAAATGCCGCAAAAAAGGGAATAAGGGCGACACGGAAATGTTGAATACTCATAC
TCTTCCTTTTTCAATATTATTGAAGCATTTATCAGGGTTATTGTCTCATGAGCGGATACATATTTGAATG
TATTTAGAAAAATAAACAAATAGGGGTTCCGCGCACATTTCCCCGAAAAGTGCCACCTGACGTCGACGGA
TCGGGAGATCGATCTCCCGATCCCCTAGGGTCGACTCTCAGTACAATCTGCTCTGATGCCGCATAGTTAA
GCCAGTATCTGCTCCCTGCTTGTGTGTTGGAGGTCGC
